Addgene plasmid #46094: pAC-5-G4BDMD-QFADM1
Depositing lab: Christopher Potter. Depositing organization: Johns Hopkins University and School of Medicine. Publication: Improved and expanded Q-system reagents for genetic manipulations. Riabinina O, Luginbuhl D, Marr E, Liu S, Wu MN, Luo L, Potter CJ. Nat Methods. 2015 Jan 12. doi: 10.1038/nmeth.3250. PubMed 25581800.
Backbone
  Vector backbone: pPAC5C-PL
  Backbone size w/o insert (bp): 6445
  Total vector size (bp): 9226
  Vector type: Insect Expression
Growth in bacteria
  Bacterial resistance: Ampicillin, 100 μg/mL
  Growth temperature: 37°C
  Growth strain: DH5alpha
  Copy number: Unknown
Gene/Insert
  Gene/Insert name: G4BDMD-QFADM1 (alt names: GAL4 binding domain; GAL4 middle domain; QF activation domain Modified 1)
  Species: Synthetic
  Insert size (bp): 2781
  Cloning method: Ligation Independent Cloning
  Sequencing primers: 5′ AC5
Terms and licenses: Academic/Nonprofit Terms; Industry Terms: Not Available to Industry
Depositor comments: Please see this additional reference https://www.ncbi.nlm.nih.gov/pubmed/20434990 for more information on the Q-system.
How to cite: pAC-5-G4BDMD-QFADM1 was a gift from Christopher Potter (Addgene plasmid # 46094 ; http://n2t.net/addgene:46094 ; RRID:Addgene_46094)
