[The description below was written by a language model from this plasmid's Addgene catalogue record and pLannotate feature annotations shown in this document.]
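Description:
pAC-5-G4BDMD-QFADM1 is an insect-cell expression plasmid of 9,226 bp built on the pPAC5C-PL backbone. It carries a 2,781 bp synthetic insert encoding a chimeric transcription factor. In E. coli it is maintained through a high-copy ColE1/pUC-type origin and selected with ampicillin via the bla (β-lactamase) gene. Fragments of lacI, the lac promoter/operator, lacZα, a pUC polylinker, bom and rop are also annotated; these appear to be cloning-vector remnants rather than functional parts of the expression unit.

The payload is driven by the roughly 2.5 kb Drosophila melanogaster actin 5C (Ac5) promoter, which gives strong constitutive expression in Drosophila cells. Immediately downstream lies the DNA-binding domain of yeast GAL4, followed by sequence that the automated annotation leaves unlabelled. According to the insert name, this corresponds to the GAL4 middle domain. The coding region ends with a fragment of Neurospora crassa qa-1f (QF), described in the record as a modified QF activation domain ("Modified 1"); the nature of the modification is not stated. A short actin-like match after the insert probably reflects actin 5C 3′ sequence from the backbone, which would likely supply termination and polyadenylation signals, though the record does not say so.

The resulting fusion should bind GAL4 UAS sites while activating transcription through the QF activation domain. The construct belongs to a set of improved and expanded Q-system reagents for genetic manipulation. It is most plausibly used for transfection-based testing of chimeric GAL4/QF activators in cultured insect cells, although the record does not describe specific assays.
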