Features (pLannotate 1.2.2; 15 found; start..end, strand, type, name):
     96..200     +  promoter       AmpR promoter: bla
    201..1061    +  CDS            AmpR: β-lactamase; bla; confers resistance to ampicillin, carbenicillin, and related antibiotics
   1232..1820    +  rep_origin     ori: high-copy-number ColE1/pMB1/pBR322/pUC origin of replication
   2003..2095    +  CDS            lacI (fragment): lac repressor; lacI; The lac repressor binds to the lac operator to inhibit transcription in E. coli. This inhibition can be relieved by adding lactose or isopropyl-β-D-thiogalactopyranoside (IPTG).
   2108..2129    +  protein_bind   CAP binding site: CAP binding activates transcription in the presence of cAMP. E. coli catabolite activator protein
   2144..2174    +  promoter       lac promoter: promoter for the E. coli lac operon
   2182..2198    +  protein_bind   lac operator: The lac repressor binds to the lac operator to inhibit transcription in E. coli. This inhibition can be relieved by adding lactose or isopropyl-β-D-thiogalactopyranoside (IPTG). lac repressor encoded by lacI
   2277..4790    +  promoter       Ac5 promoter: Drosophila melanogaster actin 5C promoter
   4803..5243    +  CDS            GAL4 DNA binding domain: DNA binding domain of the GAL4 transcriptional activator; Saccharomyces cerevisiae GAL4 (truncated)
   7014..7574    +  CDS            qa-1f (fragment): QA1F_NEUCR - Protein predicted: Swiss-Prot protein existence level 4. Transcription activation of genes for enzymes and proteins of quinate metabolism by binding to a 16 base-pair sequence (consensus 5'- GGRTAARYRYTTAYCC-3') in front of each Qa genes. From Neurospora crassa (strain ATCC 24698 / 74-OR23-1A / CBS 708.71 / DSM 1257 / FGSC 987).
   7666..7761    +  CDS            ACT_DICVI: Experimental evidence at transcript level: Swiss-Prot protein existence level 2. Actins are highly conserved proteins that are involved in various types of cell motility and are ubiquitously expressed in all eukaryotic cells. From Dictyocaulus viviparus (Bovine lungworm).
   8805..8828    +  misc_feature   MCS (fragment): pUC18/19 multiple cloning site
   8831..8985    +  CDS            lacZα (fragment): LacZα fragment of β-galactosidase; lacZ fragment
   8991..9090    -  misc_feature   bom (fragment): basis of mobility region from pBR322
   9192..1       -  CDS            rop (fragment) (across the origin): Rop protein, which maintains plasmids at low copy number; rop
>Addgene plasmid #46094 | pAC-5-G4BDMD-QFADM1 | depositor full sequence | sequence record 64986 | pAC-5-G4BDMD-QFADM1 sequence 9226 bps
GACGAAAGGGCCTCGTGATACGCCTATTTTTATAGGTTAATGTCATGATAATAATGGTTTCTTAGACGTC
AGGTGGCACTTTTCGGGGAAATGTGCGCGGAACCCCTATTTGTTTATTTTTCTAAATACATTCAAATATG
TATCCGCTCATGAGACAATAACCCTGATAAATGCTTCAATAATATTGAAAAAGGAAGAGTATGAGTATTC
AACATTTCCGTGTCGCCCTTATTCCCTTTTTTGCGGCATTTTGCCTTCCTGTTTTTGCTCACCCAGAAAC
GCTGGTGAAAGTAAAAGATGCTGAAGATCAGTTGGGTGCACGAGTGGGTTACATCGAACTGGATCTCAAC
AGCGGTAAGATCCTTGAGAGTTTTCGCCCCGAAGAACGTTTTCCAATGATGAGCACTTTTAAAGTTCTGC
TATGTGGCGCGGTATTATCCCGTATTGACGCCGGGCAAGAGCAACTCGGTCGCCGCATACACTATTCTCA
GAATGACTTGGTTGAGTACTCACCAGTCACAGAAAAGCATCTTACGGATGGCATGACAGTAAGAGAATTA
TGCAGTGCTGCCATAACCATGAGTGATAACACTGCGGCCAACTTACTTCTGACAACGATCGGAGGACCGA
AGGAGCTAACCGCTTTTTTGCACAACATGGGGGATCATGTAACTCGCCTTGATCGTTGGGAACCGGAGCT
GAATGAAGCCATACCAAACGACGAGCGTGACACCACGATGCCTGTAGCAATGGCAACAACGTTGCGCAAA
CTATTAACTGGCGAACTACTTACTCTAGCTTCCCGGCAACAATTAATAGACTGGATGGAGGCGGATAAAG
TTGCAGGACCACTTCTGCGCTCGGCCCTTCCGGCTGGCTGGTTTATTGCTGATAAATCTGGAGCCGGTGA
GCGTGGGTCTCGCGGTATCATTGCAGCACTGGGGCCAGATGGTAAGCCCTCCCGTATCGTAGTTATCTAC
ACGACGGGGAGTCAGGCAACTATGGATGAACGAAATAGACAGATCGCTGAGATAGGTGCCTCACTGATTA
AGCATTGGTAACTGTCAGACCAAGTTTACTCATATATACTTTAGATTGATTTAAAACTTCATTTTTAATT
TAAAAGGATCTAGGTGAAGATCCTTTTTGATAATCTCATGACCAAAATCCCTTAACGTGAGTTTTCGTTC
CACTGAGCGTCAGACCCCGTAGAAAAGATCAAAGGATCTTCTTGAGATCCTTTTTTTCTGCGCGTAATCT
GCTGCTTGCAAACAAAAAAACCACCGCTACCAGCGGTGGTTTGTTTGCCGGATCAAGAGCTACCAACTCT
TTTTCCGAAGGTAACTGGCTTCAGCAGAGCGCAGATACCAAATACTGTCCTTCTAGTGTAGCCGTAGTTA
GGCCACCACTTCAAGAACTCTGTAGCACCGCCTACATACCTCGCTCTGCTAATCCTGTTACCAGTGGCTG
CTGCCAGTGGCGATAAGTCGTGTCTTACCGGGTTGGACTCAAGACGATAGTTACCGGATAAGGCGCAGCG
GTCGGGCTGAACGGGGGGTTCGTGCACACAGCCCAGCTTGGAGCGAACGACCTACACCGAACTGAGATAC
CTACAGCGTGAGCTATGAGAAAGCGCCACGCTTCCCGAAGGGAGAAAGGCGGACAGGTATCCGGTAAGCG
GCAGGGTCGGAACAGGAGAGCGCACGAGGGAGCTTCCAGGGGGAAACGCCTGGTATCTTTATAGTCCTGT
CGGGTTTCGCCACCTCTGACTTGAGCGTCGATTTTTGTGATGCTCGTCAGGGGGGCGGAGCCTATGGAAA
AACGCCAGCAACGCGGCCTTTTTACGGTTCCTGGCCTTTTGCTGGCCTTTTGCTCACATGTTCTTTCCTG
CGTTATCCCCTGATTCTGTGGATAACCGTATTACCGCCTTTGAGTGAGCTGATACCGCTCGCCGCAGCCG
AACGACCGAGCGCAGCGAGTCAGTGAGCGAGGAAGCGGAAGAGCGCCCAATACGCAAACCGCCTCTCCCC
GCGCGTTGGCCGATTCATTAATGCAGCTGGCACGACAGGTTTCCCGACTGGAAAGCGGGCAGTGAGCGCA
ACGCAATTAATGTGAGTTAGCTCACTCATTAGGCACCCCAGGCTTTACACTTTATGCTTCCGGCTCGTAT
GTTGTGTGGAATTGTGAGCGGATAACAATTTCACACAGGAAACAGCTATGACCATGATTACGAATTCTAT
ATTCTAAAAACACAAATGATACTTCTAAAAAAAAATCATGAATGGCATCAACTCTGAATCAAATCTTTGC
AGATGCACCTACTTCTCATTTCCACTGTCACATCATTTTTCCAGATCTCGCTGCCTGTTATGTGGCCCAC
AAACCAAGACACGTTTTATGGCCATTAAAGCTGGCTGATCGTCGCCAAACACCAAATACATAATGAATAT
GTACACATTCGAGAAAGAAGCGATCAAAGAAGCGTCTTCGGGCGGAGTAGGAGAATGCGGAGGAGAAGGA
GAACGAGCTGATCTAGTATCTCTCCACAATCCAATGCCAACTGACCAACTGGCCATATTCGGAGCAATTT
GAAGCCAATTTCCATCGCCTGGCGATCGCTCCATTCTTGGCTATATGTTTTTCACCGTTACCCGGGGCCA
TTTTCAAAGACTCGTCGGCAAGATAAGATTGTGTCACTCGCTGTCTCTCTTCATTTGTCGAAGAATGCTG
AGGAATTTCGCGATGACGTCGGCGAGTATTTTGAAGAATGAGAATAATTTGTATTTATACGAAAATCAGT
TAGTGGAATTTTCTACAAAAACATGTTATCTATAGATAATTTTGTTGCAAAATATGTTGACTATGACAAA
GATTGTATGTATATACCTTTAATGTATTCTCATTTTCTTATGTATTTATAATGGCAATGATGATACTGAT
GATATTTTAAGATGATGCCAGACCAAAAGGCTTGAATTTCTGCGTCTTTTGCCGAACGCAGTGCATGTGC
AATTGTTGTTTTTTGGAATATTCAATTTTCGGACTGTCCGCTTTGATTTCAGTTTCTTGGCTTATTCAAA
AAGCAAAGTAAAGCCAAAAAAGCGAGATGGCAATACCAAATGCGGCAAAACGGTAGTGGAAGGAAAGGGG
TGCGGGGCAGCGGAAGGAAGGGTGGGGCGGGGCGTGGCGGGGTCTGTGGCTGGGCGCGACGTCACCGACG
TTGGAGCCACTCCTTTGACCATGTGTGCGTGTGTGTATTATTCGTGTCTCGCCACTCGCCGGTTGTTTTT
TTCTTTTTATGCTGCGCTCTCTCTAGCGCCATCTCGCTTACGCATGCTCAACGCACCGCATGTTGCCGTT
TCCTTTTATGCGTCATTTTGGCTCGAAATAGGCAATTATTTAAACAAAGATTAGTCAACGAAAACGCTAA
AATAAATAAGTCTACAATATGGTTACTTATTGCCATGTGTGTGCAGCCAACGATAGCAACAAAAGCAACA
ACACAGGTGGCTTTCCCTCTTTCACTTTTTGTTTGCAAGCCGCGTGCGAGCAAGACGGCACGACCGGCAA
ACGCAATTACGCTGACAAAGAGCAGACGAAGTTTTGGCGAAAAACATCAAGGCGCCTGATACGAATGCAT
TTGCAATAACAATTGCGATATTTAATATTGTTTATGAAGCTGTTTGACTTCAAAACACACAAAAAAAAAA
ATAAAACAAATTATTTGAAAGAGAATTAGGAATCGGACGCTTATCGTTAGGGTAACAACAAGAAATGCTT
ACTGAGTCACAGCCTCTGGAAAACTGCCGCAAGCCAGAGAGAGAGAGAAAAAGAGGGAGAGCAGCTTAGA
CCGCATGTGCTTGTGTGTGAGGCGTCTCTCTCTTCGTCTCTGTTGCGCAAACGCATAGACTGCACTGAAA
AAATCGATTACCTATTTTTTATGAATGAATATTTGCACTATTACTATTCAAAACTATTAAGATAGCAATC
ACATTCAATAGCCAAATACTATACCACCTGAGCGATGCAACGAAATGATCAATTTGAGCAAAAATGCTGC
ATATTTAGGACGGCATCATTATAGAAATGCTTCTTGCTGTGTACTTTTCTCTCGTCTGGCAGCTGTTTCG
CCGTTATTGTTAAAACCGGCTTAAGTTAGGTGTGTTTTCTACGACTAGCTAGTGAATGCCCTACTAGAAG
ATGTGTGTTGCACAAAATGTCCCTGGAATAACCAATTTGAAGTGCAGATAGCAGTAAACGTAAGCTAATA
TGAATATTATTTAACTGTAATGTTTTAATATCGCTGGACATTACTAATAAACCCACTATAAACACATGTA
CATATGTATGTTTTGGCATACAATGAGTAGTTGGGGAAAAAATGTGTAAAAGCACCGTGACCATCACAGC
ATAAAGATAACCAGCTGAAGTATCGAATATGAGTAACCCCCAAATTGAATCACATGCCGCAACTGATAGG
ACCCATGGAAGTACACTCTTCATGGCGATATACAAGACACACACAAGCACGAACACCCAGTTGCGGAGGA
AATTCTCCGTAAATGAAAACCCAATCGGCGAACAATTCATACCCATATATGGTAAAAGTTTTGAACGCGA
CTTGAGAGCGGAGAGCATTGCGGCTGATAAGGTTTTAGCGCTAAGCGGGCTTTATAAAACGGGCTGCGGG
ACCAGTTTTCATATCACTACCGTTTGAGTTCTTGTGCTGTGTGGATACTCCTCCCGACACAAAGCCGCTC
CATCAGCCAGCAGTCGTCTAATCCAGAGACCCCGGATCCAACATGAAGCTACTGTCTTCTATCGAACAAG
CATGCGATATTTGCCGACTTAAAAAGCTCAAGTGCTCCAAAGAAAAACCGAAGTGCGCCAAGTGTCTGAA
GAACAACTGGGAGTGTCGCTACTCTCCCAAAACCAAAAGGTCTCCGCTGACTAGGGCACATCTGACAGAA
GTGGAATCAAGGCTAGAAAGACTGGAACAGCTATTTCTACTGATTTTTCCTCGAGAAGACCTTGACATGA
TTTTGAAAATGGATTCTTTACAGGATATAAAAGCATTGTTAACAGGATTATTTGTACAAGATAATGTGAA
TAAAGATGCCGTCACAGATAGATTGGCTTCAGTGGAGACTGATATGCCTCTAACATTGAGACAGCATAGA
ATAAGTGCGACATCATCATCGGAAGAGAGTAGTAACAAAGGTCAAAGACAGTTGACTGTATCGATTGACT
CGGCAGCTCATCATGATAACTCCACAATTCCGTTGGATTTTATGCCCAGGGATGCTCTTCATGGATTTGA
TTGGTCTGAAGAGGATGACATGTCGGATGGCTTGCCCTTCCTGAAAACGGACCCCAACAATAATGGGTTC
TTTGGCGACGGTTCTCTCTTATGTATTCTTCGATCTATTGGCTTTAAACCGGAAAATTACACGAACTCTA
ACGTTAACAGGCTCCCGACCATGATTACGGATAGATACACGTTGGCTTCTAGATCCACAACATCCCGTTT
ACTTCAAAGTTATCTCAATAATTTTCACCCCTACTGCCCTATCGTGCACTCACCGACGCTAATGATGTTG
TATAATAACCAGATTGAAATCGCGTCGAAGGATCAATGGCAAATCCTTTTTAACTGCATATTAGCCATTG
GAGCCTGGTGTATAGAGGGGGAATCTACTGATATAGATGTTTTTTACTATCAAAATGCTAAATCTCATTT
GACGAGCAAGGTCTTCGAGTCAGGTTCCATAATTTTGGTGACAGCCCTACATCTTCTGTCGCGATATACA
CAGTGGAGGCAGAAAACAAATACTAGCTATAATTTTCACAGCTTTTCCATAAGAATGGCCATATCATTGG
GCTTGAATAGGGACCTCCCCTCGTCCTTCAGTGATAGCAGCATTCTGGAACAAAGACGCCGAATTTGGTG
GTCTGTCTACTCTTGGGAGATCCAATTGTCCCTGCTTTATGGTCGATCCATCCAGCTTTCTCAGAATACA
ATCTCCTTCCCTTCTTCTGTCGACGATGTGCAGCGTACCACAACAGGTCCCACCATATATCATGGCATCA
TTGAAACAGCAAGGCTCTTACAAGTTTTCACAAAAATCTATGAACTAGACAAAACAGTAACTGCAGAAAA
AAGTCCTATATGTGCAAAAAAATGCTTGATGATTTGTAATGAGATTGAGGAGGTTTCGAGACAGGCACCA
AAGTTTTTACAAATGGATATTTCCACCACCGCTCTAACCAATTTGTTGAAGGAACACCCTTGGCTATCCT
TTACAAGATTCGAACTGAAGTGGAAACAGTTGTCTCTTATCATTTATGTATTAAGAGATTTTTTCACTAA
TTTTACCCAGAAAAAGTCACAACTAGAACAGGATCAAAATGATCATCAAAGTTATGAAGTTAAACGATGC
TCCATCATGTTAAGCGATGCAGCACAAAGAACTGTTATGTCTGTAAGTAGCTATATGGACAATCATAATG
TCACCCCATATTTTGCCTGGAATTGTTCTTATTACTTGTTCAATGCAGTCCTAGTACCCATAAAGACTCT
ACTCTCAAACTCAAAATCGAATGCTGAGAATAACGAGACCGCACAATTATTACAACAAATTAACACTGTT
CTGATGCTATTAAAAAAACTGGCCACTTTTAAAATCCAGACTTGTGAAAAATACATTCAAGTACTGGAAG
AGGTATGTGCGCCGTTTCTGTTATCACAGTGTGCAATCCCATTACCGCATATCAGTTATAACAATAGTAA
TGGTAGCGCCATTAAAAATATTGTCGGTTCTGCAACTATCGCCCAATACCCTACTCTTCCGGAGGAAAAT
GTCAACAATATCAGTGTTAAATATGTTTCTCCTGGCTCAGTAGGGCCTTCACCTGTGCCATTGAAATCAG
GAGCAAGTTTCAGTGATCTAGTCAAGCTGTTATCTAACCGTCCACCCTCTCGTAACTCTCCAGTGACAAT
ACCAAGAAGCACACCTTCGCATCGCTCAGTCACGCCTTTTCTAGGGCAACAGCAACAGCTGCAATCATTA
GTGCGTCAGTTGGAGCTCCCTCCTACCGCCACGGCTACGGCCTCGATAATGCCGCACGTGATGGAGCAGC
CTCTCAGTACCAGCATTAACCCCGTCAACGACCGCTTCAACGGTATTCCCAACCCCACTCCGTATAACTC
CGATGCAGCTCTCGATGCTATCACTCAGACCAACGATTATGGAAGCGTAAATACACATGGTATCCTCTCT
ACTTACCCGCCACCGGCTACGCACCTTAATGAAGCTTCCGTCGCTCTCGCTCCCGGTGGCGCCCCCCCCC
GACCGCCTCCTCCGTATGTTGACAGCACGACCAATCACCCGCCGTACCACTCGAATCTGGTTCCAATGGC
GAACTTTGGTTACTCGACCGTTGATTACGATGCCATGGTTGACGATTTGGCTAGCATTGAATACACGGAC
GCTGTGGATGTCGACCCACAGTTTATGACCAATCTGGGATTCGTTCCTGGATGTAACTTCTCCGACATTA
ATACATACAAAAAGAAGAAATGAGGCCGCGTTAACCGATCCGTCGACCATGAAGATCAAGATCATTGCCC
CGCCAGAGCGCAAGTACTCTGTCTGGATCGGTGGCTCCATCCTGGCTTCGCTGTCCACCTTCCAGCAGAT
GTGGATCTCCAAGCAGGAGTACGACGAGTCCGGCCCCTCCATTGTGCACCGCAAGTGCTTCTAAGAAGGA
TCGCTTGTCTGGGCAAGAGGATCAGGATCGGGATGGTCTTGATTCTGCTGGAGGAGGAGGAGGAGAAGTC
GAGGAAGCAGCAGCGAAAGTGCAAGTGCGAGTGGTGGAAGTTTGGAGTGCAGCACAACAAAATCAACAAC
AACACCAACTACAAGATGAAAAGAGCGGAACCACCTGCACACCATCATCACTATCATCATCGTTTTGGGC
GCATGTTGTGTGGTTCCAGCGTATTAATATAATTAATTTATTCCACATGAGATATGATATGATATACTAT
GTATTTTTTGTTTTTTTTTTATTTGTAAACCTTTAATATAACAAGAACTACAAAAAATGAAAATGAGCGA
AAATGCATATTCTGCCATTCCACACACACACCAACAACACCCAACACACGCACACCCACAAGCTTACACA
CACACATTCGCGGCATGACAAGGACATCAAGATAAAGAAGAACTTAAAGAAGATATTTCCCAAAGCGCAA
AAAGAACACACACACATTGCAAAACACAAACAACACACTAGCGTTTTGTACAATTCGTCAGCAACCTTAT
GTATTATTTTTTAATTATGATGTAATTATAAACAAAGTGAAACAAAAATATGAAAACAAAAAGGAAAATC
AAATCTGTCTTCTCTTTCTCCCGCTCTCCTCGCTCTCTGCTGCTAACCTCGCCCTCTCCTCTCTCATCTT
TTTGTCTGTCTCTCTTCCACATTTTTGCCGGCCGGCAAAATAATAACCCACACACACTCACACTTGGCTG
CAGTTTCGCGTGCGATATTCACACACATTCAAGCATACAAGCATACATACATATGTATTTTTTTTTTATT
TGTACACTTTTCTAATTGCATGCGTATCGATTGATAAGTTTACGCCTGAAAATGTTAATTAAAATGTGAA
AATGCAACTGAAAAACTGATGAAATGAAACAACAACAAGCGAACAATTTGCTACATGTGTATTGTCTAAC
AACCGTTACTGCAACGGTTGCTTCGGAAAAGGGTGAAGAGGAAGAGGGCACGAGGTCGACCTGCAGGCAT
GCAAGCTTGGCACTGGCCGTCGTTTTACAACGTCGTGACTGGGAAAACCCTGGCGTTACCCAACTTAATC
GCCTTGCAGCACATCCCCCTTTCGCCAGCTGGCGTAATAGCGAAGAGGCCCGCACCGATCGCCCTTCCCA
ACAGTTGCGCAGCCTGAATGGCGAATGGCGCCTGATGCGGTATTTTCTCCTTACGCATCTGTGCGGTATT
TCACACCGCATATGGTGCACTCTCAGTACAATCTGCTCTGATGCCGCATAGTTAAGCCAGCCCCGACACC
CGCCAACACCCGCTGACGCGCCCTGACGGGCTTGTCTGCTCCCGGCATCCGCTTACAGACAAGCTGTGAC
CGTCTCCGGGAGCTGCATGTGTCAGAGGTTTTCACCGTCATCACCGAAACGCGCGA
