>Addgene plasmid #46094 | pAC-5-G4BDMD-QFADM1 | addgene partial sequence | sequence record 68110 | AC5 5'-ACACAAAGCCGCTCCATCAG-3'
ACATGAAGCTACTGTCTTCTATCGAACAAGCATGCGATATTTGCCGACTTAAAAAGCTCAAGTGCTCCAA
AGAAAAACCGAAGTGCGCCAAGTGTCTGAAGAACAACTGGGAGTGTCGCTACTCTCCCAAAACCAAAAGG
TCTCCGCTGACTAGGGCACATCTGACAGAAGTGGAATCAAGGCTAGAAAGACTGGAACAGCTATTTCTAC
TGATTTTTCCTCGAGAAGACCTTGACATGATTTTGAAAATGGATTCTTTACAGGATATAAAAGCATTGTT
AACAGGATTATTTGTACAAGATAATGTGAATAAAGATGCCGTCACAGATAGATTGGCTTCAGTGGAGACT
GATATGCCTCTAACATTGAGACAGCATAGAATAAGTGCGACATCATCATCGGAAGAGAGTAGTAACAAAG
GTCAAAGACAGTTGACTGTATCGATTGACTCGGCAGCTCATCATGATAACTCCACAATTCCGTTGGATTT
TATGCCCAGGGATGCTCTTCATGGATTTGATTGGTCTGAAGAGGATGACATGTCGGATGGCTTGCCCTTC
CTGAAAACGGACCCCAACAATAATGGGTTCTTTGGCGACGGTTCTCTCTTATGTATTCTTCGATCTATTG
GCTTTAAACCGGAAAATTACACGAACTCTAACGTTAACAGGCTCCCGACCATGATTACGGATAGATACAC
GTTGGCTTCTAGATCCACAACATCCCGTTTACTTCAAAGTTATCTCAATAATTTTCACCCCTACTGCCCT
ATCGTGCACTCACCGACGCTAATGATGTTGTATAATAACCAGATTGAAATCGCGTCGAAGGATCAATGGC
AAATCCTTTTTAACTGCATATTAGCCATTGGAGCCTGGTGTATAGAGGGGG
