>Addgene plasmid #46094 | pAC-5-G4BDMD-QFADM1 | addgene partial sequence | sequence record 68203 | actin5c-pA-R 5'-ACATCTGCTGGAAGGTGGAC-3'
GACAGAGTACTTGCGCTCTGGCGGGGCAATGATCTTGATCTTCATGGTCGACGGATCGGTTAACGCGGCC
TCATTTCTTCTTTTTGTATGTATTAATGTCGGAGAAGTTACATCCAGGAACGAATCCCAGATTGGTCATA
AACTGTGGGTCGACATCCACAGCGTCCGTGTATTCAATGCTAGCCAAATCGTCAACCATGGCATCGTAAT
CAACGGTCGAGTAACCAAAGTTCGCCATTGGAACCAGATTCGAGTGGTACGGCGGGTGATTGGTCGTGCT
GTCAACATACGGAGGAGGCGGTCGGGGGGGGGCGCCACCGGGAGCGAGAGCGACGGAAGCTTCATTAAGG
TGCGTAGCCGGTGGCGGGTAAGTAGAGAGGATACCATGTGTATTTACGCTTCCATAATCGTTGGTCTGAG
TGATAGCATCGAGAGCTGCATCGGANTTATACGGAGTGGGGTTGGGAATACCGTTGAAGCGGTCGTTGAC
GGGGTTAATGCTGGTACTGAGAGGCTGCTCCATCACGTGCGGCATTATCGAGGCCGTANCCGTGGCGGTA
GGAGGGAGCTCCAACTGACGCACTAATGATTGCAGCTGTTGCTGTTGCCCTANAAAAGGCGTGACTGANC
GATGCGAAGGTGTGCTTCTTGGTATTGTCACTGGAGAGTTACNAGAGGGTGGACGGTTAGATAACAGCTT
GACTAGATCACTGAAACTTGCTCCTGATTTCAATGGCACAGGTGAAGGCCCTACTGAGCCAGGAGAAACA
TATTTAACACTGATATTGTTGACATTTTCCTCC
